>Addgene plasmid #71484 | sgPal7 (p2Tol-U6-sgPal7-HygR) | depositor full sequence | sequence record 134231 | sgPal7 (p2Tol-U6-sgPal7-HygR) sequence 6062 bps
CCACCTAAATTGTAAGCGTTAATATTTTGTTAAAATTCGCGTTAAATTTTTGTTAAATCAGCTCATTTTT
TAACCAATAGGCCGAAATCGGCAAAATCCCTTATAAATCAAAAGAATAGACCGAGATAGGGT
[37 nt withheld, positions 133-169]
AAAGAACGTGGACTCCAACGTCAAAGG
[49 nt withheld, positions 197-245]
T
[91 nt withheld, positions 247-337]
G
[124 nt withheld, positions 339-462]
CCCATTCGCCATTCAGGCTGCGCAACTGTTGGGAAGGGCGATCGGTGCGGGCCTCTTCGCTATTACGCCA
GCTGGCGAAAGGGGGATGTGCTGCAAGGCGATTAAGTTGGGTAACGCCAGGGTTTTCCCAGTCACGACGT
TGTAAAACGACGGCCAGTGAGCGCGCGTAATACGACTCACTATAGGGCGAATTGGGTACCGGCATATGGT
TCTTGACAGAGGTGTAAAAAGTACTCAAAAATTTTACTCAAGTGAAAGTACAAGTACTTAGGGAAAATTT
TACTCAATTAAAAGTAAAAGTATCTGGCTAGAATCTTACTTGAGTAAAAGTAAAAAAGTACTCCATTAAA
ATTGTACTTGAGTATTAAGGAAGTAAAAGTAAAAGCAAGAAAGATCGATCTCGAAGGATCTGGAGGCCAC
CATGGTGTCGATAACTTCGTATAGCATACATTATACGAAGTTATCGATAGTCCAGTGTGGTGGAATTGCC
CTTGGCCGGCCATAACTTCGTATAGGATACTTTATACGAAGTTATGGTACCGGCGCGCATGTGAGGGCCT
ATTTCCCATGATTCCTTCATATTTGCATATACGATACAAGGCTGTTAGAGAGATAATTGGAATTAATTTG
ACTGTAAACACAAAGATATTAGTACAAAATACGTGACGTAGAAAGTAATAATTTCTTGGGTAGTTTGCAG
TTTTAAAATTATGTTTTAAAATGGACTATCATATGCTTACCGTAACTTGAAAGTATTTCGATTTCTTGGC
TTTATATATCTTGTGGAAAGGACGAAACACCGGCTTAGTACTAGTACTAAGCGTTTAAGAGCTATGCTGG
AAACAGCATAGCAAGTTTAAATAAGGCTAGTCCGTTATCAACTTGAAAAAGTGGCACCGAGTCGGTGCTT
TTTTGTTTTAGAGCTAGAAATAGCAAGTTAAAATAAGGCTAGTCCGTTTTTAGCGCGTGCGCCAATTCTG
CAGACAAATGGCTCTAGAGGTACGGCCGCTTCGAGCAGACATGATAAGATACATTGATGAGTTTGGACAA
ACCACAACTAGAATGCAGTGAAAAAAATGCTTTATTTGTGAAATTTGTGATGCTATTGCTTTATTTGTAA
CCATTATAAGCTGCAATAAACAAGTTAACAACAACAATTGCATTCATTTTATGTTTCAGGTTCAGGGGGA
GATGTGGGAGGTTTTTTAAAGCAAGTAAAACCTCTACAAATGTGGTAAAATCGCGAAGGTCGACGGTATA
CAGACATGATAAGATACATTGATGAGTTTGGACAAACCACAACTAGAATGCAGTGAAAAAAATGCTTTAT
TTGTGAAATTTGTGATGCTATTGCTTTATTTGTAACCATTATAAGCTGCAATAAACAAGTTGGGGTGGGC
GAAGAACTCCAGCATGAGATCCCCGCGCTGGAGGATCATCCAGCCGGCGTCCCGGAAAACGATTCCGAAG
CCCAACCTTTCATAGAAGGCGGCGGTGGAATCGAAATCTCGTAGCACGTGCTATTCCTTTGCCCTCGGAC
GAGTGCTGGGGCGTCGGTTTCCACTATCGGCGAGTACTTCTACACAGCCATCGGTCCAGACGGCCGCGCT
TCTGCGGGCGATTTGTGTACGCCCGACAGTCCCGGCTCCGGATCGGACGATTGCGTCGCATCGACCCTGC
GCCCAAGCTGCATCATCGAAATTGCCGTCAACCAAGCTCTGATAGAGTTGGTCAAGACCAATGCGGAGCA
TATACGCCCGGAGCCGCGGCGATCCTGCAAGCTCCGGATGCCTCCGCTCGAAGTAGCGCGTCTGCTGCTC
CATACAAGCCAACCACGGCCTCCAGAAGAAGATGTTGGCGACCTCGTATTGGGAATCCCCGAACATCGCC
TCGCTCCAGTCAATGACCGCTGTTATGCGGCCATTGTCCGTCAGGACATTGTTGGAGCCGAAATCCGCGT
GCACGAGGTGCCGGACTTCGGGGCAGTCCTCGGCCCAAAGCATCAGCTCATCGAGAGCCTGCGCGACGGA
CGCACTGACGGTGTCGTCCATCACAGTTTGCCAGTGATACACATGGGGATCAGCAATCGCGCATATGAAA
TCACGCCATGTAGTGTATTGACCGATTCCTTGCGGTCCGAATGGGCCGAACCCGCTCGTCTGGCTAAGAT
CGGCCGCAGCGATCGCATCCATGGCCTCCGCGACCGGCTGCAGAACAGCGGGCAGTTCGGTTTCAGGCAG
GTCTTGCAACGTGACACCCTGTGCACGGCGGGAGATGCAATAGGTCAGGCTCTCGCTGAATTCCCCAATG
TCAAGCACTTCCGGAATCGGGAGCGCGGCCGATGCAAAGTGCCGATAAACATAACGATCTTTGTAGAAAC
CATCGGCGCAGCTATTTACCCGCAGGACATATCCACGCCCTCCTACATCGAAGCTGAAAGCACGAGATTC
TTCGCCCTCCGAGAGCTGCATCAGGTCGGAGACGCTGTCGAACTTTTCGATCAGAAACTTCTCGACAGAC
GTCGCGGTGAGTTCAGGCTTTTTCATCACGTGCTGATCAGATCCGAAAATGGATATACAAGCTCCCGGGA
GCTTTTTGCAAAAGCCTAGGCCTCCAAAAAAGCCTCCTCACTACTTCTGGAATAGCTCAGAGGCAGAGGC
GGCCTCGGCCTCTGCATAAATAAAAAAAATTAGTCAGCCATGGGGCGGAGAATGGGCGGAACTGGGCGGA
GTTAGGGGCGGGATGGGCGGAGTTAGGGGCGGGACTATGGTTGCTGACTAATTGAGATGCATGCTTTGCA
TACTTCTGCCTGCTGGGGAGCCTGGGGACTTTCCACACCTGGTTGCTGACTAATTGAGATGCATGCTTTG
CATACTTCTGCCTGCTGGGGAGCCTGGGGACTTTCCACACCCTAACTGACACACATTCCACAGAATTAAT
TCGCGTTAAATTTTTGTTAAATCAGCTCATTTTTTAACCAATAGGCCGAAATCGATCCGGCTTTAGCATG
CATGCTTTGCATACTTCTGCCTGCTGGGGAGCCTGGGGACTTTCCACACCTGGTTGCTGACTAATTGAGA
TGCATGCTTTGCATACTTCTGCCTGCTGGGGAGCCTGGGGACTTTCCACACCCTAACTGACACACATTCC
ACAGAATTCAAGTGATCTCCAAAAAATAAGTACTTTTTGACTGTAAATAAAATTGTAAGGAGTAAAAAGT
ACTTTTTTTTCTAAAAAAATGTAATTAAGTAAAAGTAAAAGTATTGATTTTTAATTGTACTCAAGTAAAG
TAAAAATCCCCAAAAATAATACTTAAGTACAGTAATCAAGTAAAATTACTCAAGTACTTTACACCTCTGG
TTCTTGACCCCCTACCTTCAGCAAGCCCAGCAGATCCGAGCTCCAGCTTTTGTTCCCTTTAGTGAGGGTT
AATTGCGCGCTTGGCGTAATCATGGTCATAGCTGTTTCCTGTGTGAAATTGTTATCCGCTCACAATTCCA
CACAACATACGAGCCGGAAGCATAAAGTGTAAAGCCTGGGGTGCCTAATGAGTGAGCTAACTCACATTAA
TTGCGTTGCGCTCACTGCCCGCTTTCCAGTCGGGAAACCTGTCGTGCCAGCTGCATTAATGAATCGGCCA
ACGCGCGGGGAGAGGCGGTTTGCGTATTGGGCGCTCTTCCGCTTCCTCGCTCACTGACTCGCTGCGCTCG
GTCGTTCGGCTGCGGCGAGCGGTATCAGCTCACTCAAAGGCGGTAATACGGTTATCCACAGAATCAGGGG
ATAACGCAGGAAAGAACATGTGAGCAAAAGGCCAGCAAAAGGCCAGGAACCGTAAAAAGGCCGCGTTGCT
GGCGTTTTTCCATAGGCTCCGCCCCCCTGACGAGCATCACAAAAATCGACGCTCAAGTCAGAGGTGGCGA
AACCCGACAGGACTATAAAGATACCAGGCGTTTCCCCCTGGAAGCTCCCTCGTGCGCTCTCCTGTTCCGA
CCCTGCCGCTTACCGGATACCTGTCCGCCTTTCTCCCTTCGGGAAGCGTGGCGCTTTCTCATAGCTCACG
CTGTAGGTATCTCAGTTCGGTGTAGGTCGTTCGCTCCAAGCTGGGCTGTGTGCACGAACCCCCCGTTCAG
CCCGACCGCTGCGCCTTATCCGGTAACTATCGTCTTGAGTCCAACCCGGTAAGACACGACTTATCGCCAC
TGGCAGCAGCCACTGGTAACAGGATTAGCAGAGCGAGGTATGTAGGCGGTGCTACAGAGTTCTTGAAGTG
GTGGCCTAACTACGGCTACACTAGAAGGACAGTATTTGGTATCTGCGCTCTGCTGAAGCCAGTTACCTTC
GGAAAAAGAGTTGGTAGCTCTTGATCCGGCAAACAAACCACCGCTGGTAGCGGTGGTTTTTTTGTTTGCA
AGCAGCAGATTACGCGCAGAAAAAAAGGATCTCAAGAAGATCCTTTGATCTTTTCTACGGGGTCTGACGC
TCAGTGGAACGAAAACTCACGTTAAGGGATTTTGGTCATGAGATTATCAAAAAGGATCTTCACCTAGATC
CTTTTAAATTAAAAATGAAGTTTTAAATCAATCTAAAGTATATATGAGTAAACTTGGTCTGACAGTTACC
AATGCTTAATCAGTGAGGCACCTATCTCAGCGATCTGTCTATTTCGTTCATCCATAGTTGCCTGACTCCC
CGTCGTGTAGATAACTACGATACGGGAGGGCTTACCATCTGGCCCCAGTGCTGCAATGATACCGCGAGAC
CCACGCTCACCGGCTCCAGATTTATCAGCAATAAACCAGCCAGCCGGAAGGGCCGAGCGCAGAAGTGGTC
CTGCAACTTTATCCGCCTCCATCCAGTCTATTAATTGTTGCCGGGAAGCTAGAGTAAGTAGTTCGCCAGT
TAATAGTTTGCGCAACGTTGTTGCCATTGCTACAGGCATCGTGGTGTCACGCTCGTCGTTTGGTATGGCT
TCATTCAGCTCCGGTTCCCAACGATCAAGGCGAGTTACATGATCCCCCATGTTGTGCAAAAAAGCGGTTA
GCTCCTTCGGTCCTCCGATCGTTGTCAGAAGTAAGTTGGCCGCAGTGTTATCACTCATGGTTATGGCAGC
ACTGCATAATTCTCTTACTGTCATGCCATCCGTAAGATGCTTTTCTGTGACTGGTGAGTACTCAACCAAG
TCATTCTGAGAATAGTGTATGCGGCGACCGAGTTGCTCTTGCCCGGCGTCAATACGGGATAATACCGCGC
CACATAGCAGAACTTTAAAAGTGCTCATCATTGGAAAACGTTCTTCGGGGCGAAAACTCTCAAGGATCTT
ACCGCTGTTGAGATCCAGTTCGATGTAACCCACTCGTGCACCCAACTGATCTTCAGCATCTTTTACTTTC
ACCAGCGTTTCTGGGTGAGCAAAAACAGGAAGGCAAAATGCCGCAAAAAAGGGAATAAGGGCGACACGGA
AATGTTGAATACTCATACTCTTCCTTTTTCAATATTATTGAAGCATTTATCAGGGTTATTGTCTCATGAG
CGGATACATATTTGAATGTATTTAGAAAAATAAACAAATAGGGGTTCCGCGCACATTTCCCCGAAAAGTG
Features (pLannotate 1.2.2; 24 found; start..end, strand, type, name):
     34..462     -  rep_origin     f1 ori (sequence partly withheld): f1 bacteriophage origin of replication; arrow indicates direction of (+) strand synthesis
    467..622     -  CDS            lacZα (fragment): LacZα fragment of β-galactosidase; lacZ fragment
    630..648     +  promoter       T7 promoter: promoter for bacteriophage T7 RNA polymerase
    893..926     +  protein_bind   loxP: Cre-mediated recombination occurs in the 8-bp core sequence (GCATACAT). Cre recombinase
    964..997     +  protein_bind   lox2272: Cre-mediated recombination occurs in the 8-bp core sequence (GGATACTT). lox2272 sites are compatible with each other, but incompatible with loxP or loxN sites (Lee and Saito, 1988). Cre recombinase
   1015..1255    +  promoter       U6 promoter: RNA polymerase III promoter for human U6 snRNA
   1303..1370    +  misc_RNA       tracrRNA (fragment): trans-activating CRISPR RNA for the Streptococcus pyogenes CRISPR/Cas9 system
   1377..1420    +  misc_RNA       gRNA scaffold (fragment): guide RNA scaffold for the Streptococcus pyogenes CRISPR/Cas9 system
   1487..1608    -  polyA_signal   SV40 poly(A) signal: SV40 polyadenylation signal
   1631..1699    -  CDS            large T antigen (fragment): large T antigen from SV40 (simian virus 40)
   1732..1853    -  polyA_signal   SV40 poly(A) signal: SV40 polyadenylation signal
   1848..1973    -  CDS            ble (fragment): BLE_KLEPN - Experimental evidence at protein level: Swiss-Prot protein existence level 1. Binding protein with a strong affinity to the bleomycin family of antibiotics. Binds to CL990; an antimitotic-antibiotic compound. From Klebsiella pneumoniae.
   1983..3008    -  CDS            HygR: aminoglycoside phosphotransferase from E. coli; aph(4)-Ia; confers resistance to hygromycin
   3057..3386    -  promoter       SV40 promoter: SV40 enhancer and early promoter
   3400..3456    -  rep_origin     f1 ori (fragment): f1 bacteriophage origin of replication; arrow indicates direction of (+) strand synthesis
   3470..3616    -  promoter       SV40 promoter (fragment): SV40 enhancer and early promoter
   3878..3896    -  promoter       T3 promoter: promoter for bacteriophage T3 RNA polymerase
   3941..3957    -  protein_bind   lac operator: The lac repressor binds to the lac operator to inhibit transcription in E. coli. This inhibition can be relieved by adding lactose or isopropyl-β-D-thiogalactopyranoside (IPTG). lac repressor encoded by lacI
   3965..3995    -  promoter       lac promoter: promoter for the E. coli lac operon
   4010..4031    -  protein_bind   CAP binding site: CAP binding activates transcription in the presence of cAMP. E. coli catabolite activator protein
   4044..4136    -  CDS            lacI (fragment): lac repressor; lacI; The lac repressor binds to the lac operator to inhibit transcription in E. coli. This inhibition can be relieved by adding lactose or isopropyl-β-D-thiogalactopyranoside (IPTG).
   4319..4907    -  rep_origin     ori: high-copy-number ColE1/pMB1/pBR322/pUC origin of replication
   5078..5938    -  CDS            AmpR: β-lactamase; bla; confers resistance to ampicillin, carbenicillin, and related antibiotics
   5939..6043    -  promoter       AmpR promoter: bla
