[The description below was written by a language model from this plasmid's Addgene catalogue record and pLannotate feature annotations shown in this document.]
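Description:
sgPal7 (p2Tol-U6-sgPal7-HygR) is a 6,062 bp guide RNA expression plasmid built on the p2Tol2 backbone, intended for delivery into mammalian cells as part of a "self-cloning" (cloning-free) CRISPR strategy. In bacteria it is maintained as a high-copy plasmid through a ColE1/pUC-type origin and selected with ampicillin via the β-lactamase gene. The backbone also carries remnants of a phagemid-style cloning vector: an f1 origin, lacZα fragment, lac promoter/operator, and flanking T7 and T3 promoters. The backbone name suggests Tol2 transposon arms for transposase-mediated genomic integration, but the automated feature table does not annotate any Tol2 elements, so their presence and position cannot be confirmed from the record.

The payload is a human U6 RNA polymerase III promoter driving sgPal7, described as a palindromic sgRNA, followed by sequences annotated as Streptococcus pyogenes tracrRNA and gRNA scaffold fragments. The guide was inserted between BbsI sites that were destroyed in cloning. The stated purpose is to express this palindromic sgRNA for self-cloning CRISPR; the record does not detail the mechanism, and Cas9 is not encoded here, so it must be supplied separately. A loxP site and a lox2272 site lie just upstream of the U6 promoter, but no partner sites are annotated and their role is not stated. On the opposite strand, an SV40 enhancer/early promoter drives a hygromycin resistance gene terminated by SV40 polyadenylation signals, allowing selection of transfected or stably integrated cells. Small annotated fragments (ble, large T antigen, a partial second SV40 promoter) appear to be cloning remnants rather than functional units.
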