Addgene plasmid #71484: sgPal7 (p2Tol-U6-sgPal7-HygR)
Purpose: Expresses palindromic sgRNA for use in self-cloning CRISPR
Depositing lab: Richard Sherwood. Depositing organization: Brigham and Women's Hospital. Publication: Cloning-free CRISPR. Arbab M, Srinivasan S, Hashimoto T, Geijsen N, Sherwood RI. Stem Cell Reports. 2015 Oct 27. pii: S2213-6711(15)00284-2. doi: 10.1016/j.stemcr.2015.09.022. PubMed 26527385.
Backbone
  Vector backbone: p2Tol2
  Selectable markers: Hygromycin
Growth in bacteria
  Bacterial resistance: Ampicillin, 100 μg/mL
  Growth temperature: 37°C
  Growth strain: DH5alpha
  Copy number: High Copy
Gene/Insert
  Gene/Insert name: sgPal7
  gRNA/shRNA sequence: sgPal7
  Promoter: U6
  Cloning method: Restriction Enzyme; 5′ cloning site BbsI (destroyed during cloning); 3′ cloning site BbsI (destroyed during cloning)
  Sequencing primers: 5′ GAGGGCCTATTTCCCATGAT
Terms and licenses: Academic/Nonprofit Terms; Industry Terms: Not Available to Industry
How to cite: sgPal7 (p2Tol-U6-sgPal7-HygR) was a gift from Richard Sherwood (Addgene plasmid # 71484 ; http://n2t.net/addgene:71484 ; RRID:Addgene_71484)
