>Addgene plasmid #71484 | sgPal7 (p2Tol-U6-sgPal7-HygR) | addgene partial sequence | sequence record 131007 | hU6-F 5'-GAGGGCCTATTTCCCATGATT-3'
ATTGGAATTAATTTGACTGTAAACACAAAGATATTAGTACAAAATACGTGACGTAGAAAGTAATAATTTC
TTGGGTAGTTTGCAGTTTTAAAATTATGTTTTAAAATGGACTATCATATGCTTACCGTAACTTGAAAGTA
TTTCGATTTCTTGGCTTTATATATCTTGTGGAAAGGACGAAACACCGGCTTAGTACTAGTACTAAGCGTT
TAAGAGCTATGCTGGAAACAGCATAGCAAGTTTAAATAAGGCTAGTCCGTTATCAACTTGAAAAAGTGGC
ACCGAGTCGGTGCTTTTTTGTTTTAGAGCTAGAAATAGCAAGTTAAAATAAGGCTAGTCCGTTTTTAGCG
CGTGCGCCAATTCTGCAGACAAATGGCTCTAGAGGTACGGCCGCTTCGAGCAGACATGATAAGATACATT
GATGAGTTTGGACAAACCACAACTAGAATGCAGTGAAAAAAATGCTTTATTTGTGAAATTTGTGATGCTA
TTGCTTTATTTGTAACCATTATAAGCTGCAATAAACAAGTTAACAACAACAATTGCATTCATTTTATGTT
TCAGGTTCAGGGGGAGATGTGGGAGGTTTTTTAAAGCAAGTAAAACCTCTACAAATGTGGTAAAATCGCG
AAGGTCGACGGTATACAGACATGATAAGATACATTGATGAGTTTGGACAAACCACAACTAGAATGCAGTG
AAA
