>Addgene plasmid #71484 | sgPal7 (p2Tol-U6-sgPal7-HygR) | addgene partial sequence | sequence record 131008 | StrepPyoCas9-5UTR-F 5'-CGGTGCCACTTTTTCAAGTTG-3'
TGTTTCCAGCATAGCTCTTAAACGCTTAGTACTAGTACTAAGCCGGTGTTTCGTCCTTTCCACAAGATAT
ATAAAGCCAAGAAATCGAAATACTTTCAAGTTACGGTAAGCATATGATAGTCCATTTTAAAACATAATTT
TAAAACTGCAAACTACCCAAGAAATTATTACTTTCTACGTCACGTATTTTGTACTAATATCTTTGTGTTT
ACAGTCAAATTAATTCCAATTATCTCTCTAACAGCCTTGTATCGTATATGCAAATATGAAGGAATCATGG
GAAATAGGCCCTCACATGCGCGCCGGTACCATAACTTCGTATAAAGTATCCTATACGAAGTTATGGCCGG
CCAAGGGCAATTCCACCACACTGGACTATCGATAACTTCGTATAATGTATGCTATACGAAGTTATCGACA
CCATGGTGGCCTCCAGATCCTTCGAGATCGATCTTTCTTGCTTTTACTTTTACTTCCTTAATACTCAAGT
ACAATTTTAATGGAGTACTTTTTTACTTTTACTCAAGTAAGATTCTAGCCAGATACTTTTACTTTTAATT
GAGTAAAATTTTCCCTAAGTACTTGTACTTTCACTTGAGTAAAATTTTTGAGTACTTTTTACACCTCTGT
CAAGAACCATATGCCGGTACCCAATTCGCCCTATAGTGAGTCGTATTACGCGCGCTCACTGGCCGTCGTT
TTACAACGTCGTGACTGG
